Addgene plasmid #77440: CSNK1G1 gRNA (BRDN0001146949)
Purpose: 3rd generation lentiviral gRNA plasmid targeting human CSNK1G1
Depositing lab: John Doench & David Root. Depositing organization: Broad Institute. Publication: Optimized sgRNA design to maximize activity and minimize off-target effects of CRISPR-Cas9. Doench JG, Fusi N, Sullender M, Hegde M, Vaimberg EW, Donovan KF, Smith I, Tothova Z, Wilen C, Orchard R, Virgin HW, Listgarten J, Root DE. Nat Biotechnol. 2016 Jan 18. doi: 10.1038/nbt.3437. PubMed 26780180.
Backbone
  Vector backbone: lentiGuide-Puro
  Backbone manufacturer: Zhang Lab (Addgene plasmid # 52963)
  Vector type: Mammalian Expression, Lentiviral, CRISPR
  Selectable markers: Puromycin
Growth in bacteria
  Bacterial resistance: Ampicillin, 100 μg/mL
  Growth temperature: 37°C
  Growth strain: DH5alpha
  Copy number: High Copy
Gene/Insert
  Gene/Insert name: CSNK1G1 (alt names: CSNK1G1; NM_022048.3)
  gRNA/shRNA sequence: AACTTCCTGATTGGTCGACA
  Species: H. sapiens (human)
  Entrez Gene: CSNK1G1 (a.k.a. CK1gamma1)
  Promoter: hU6
  Cloning method: Unknown
  Sequencing primers: 5′ U6-F; 3′ pS2-R
Terms and licenses: Academic/Nonprofit Terms; Industry Terms: Not Available to Industry
Depositor comments: The gRNA was designed to target the following Genbank reference sequence(s): NM_022048.3. Note that this plasmid does NOT contain Cas9. It should be used in conjunction with lentiCas9-Blast (Addgene #52962) or otherwise with cell lines already expressing Cas9. Browse the full kinome gRNA library at http://www.addgene.org/pooled-library/broadgpp-human-kinome/ or visit http://www.broadinstitute.org/rnai/public/ for detailed protocols and information.
How to cite: CSNK1G1 gRNA (BRDN0001146949) was a gift from John Doench & David Root (Addgene plasmid # 77440 ; http://n2t.net/addgene:77440 ; RRID:Addgene_77440)
