[The description below was written by a language model from this plasmid's Addgene catalogue record and pLannotate feature annotations shown in this document.]
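Description:
CSNK1G1 gRNA (BRDN0001146949) is a third-generation lentiviral guide RNA plasmid built on the lentiGuide-Puro backbone and designed to target human CSNK1G1, which encodes casein kinase 1 gamma 1. It is propagated in E. coli as a high-copy plasmid through a ColE1/pUC-type origin with ampicillin selection from the β-lactamase gene. The backbone also carries an f1 origin, an SV40 origin and poly(A) signal, and leftover lac and T7/T3 promoter elements from the cloning vector.

The transfer cassette is driven by an RSV promoter fused to a truncated HIV-1 5' LTR, which makes genomic RNA production independent of Tat. This is followed by the Ψ packaging signal with a partial gag fragment, the Rev response element for Rev-dependent nuclear export, and a central polypurine tract that aids nuclear import. The cassette ends in a ΔU3 self-inactivating 3' LTR.

Within this unit, a human U6 RNA polymerase III promoter expresses the CSNK1G1-specific spacer joined to the Streptococcus pyogenes Cas9 guide scaffold. A separate EF-1α promoter, including its intron A, drives puromycin N-acetyltransferase for selection of transduced mammalian cells, and a WPRE downstream enhances transcript expression.

The plasmid does not encode Cas9. According to the record, it is meant to be used alongside a separate Cas9 lentivector or in cells that already express Cas9, for gene disruption at the CSNK1G1 locus. The guide was designed against the CSNK1G1 reference transcript and belongs to a human kinome gRNA collection linked to work on optimised sgRNA design.
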