Features (pLannotate 1.2.2; 29 found; start..end, strand, type, name):
     14..80      +  CDS            small t antigen (fragment): SV40 (simian virus 40) small t antigen
    106..317     +  promoter       EF-1α core promoter: core promoter for human elongation factor EF-1α
    318..1256    +  intron         EF-1α intron A: intron upstream of the start codon of human EF-1α
   1278..1877    +  CDS            PuroR (fragment): puromycin N-acetyltransferase; pac from Streptomyces; confers resistance to puromycin
   1893..2481    +  misc_feature   WPRE: woodchuck hepatitis virus posttranscriptional regulatory element
   2532..2551    +  misc_feature   cPPT/CTS (fragment): central polypurine tract and central termination sequence of HIV-1
   2553..2786    +  LTR            3' LTR (ΔU3): self-inactivating 3' long terminal repeat (LTR) from HIV-1
   2864..2985    +  polyA_signal   SV40 poly(A) signal: SV40 polyadenylation signal
   3025..3160    +  rep_origin     SV40 ori: SV40 origin of replication
   3181..3199    -  promoter       T7 promoter: promoter for bacteriophage T7 RNA polymerase
   3207..3362    +  CDS            lacZα (fragment): LacZα fragment of β-galactosidase; lacZ fragment
   3367..3795    +  rep_origin     f1 ori (sequence partly withheld): f1 bacteriophage origin of replication; arrow indicates direction of (+) strand synthesis
   3848..3952    +  promoter       AmpR promoter: bla
   3953..4813    +  CDS            AmpR: β-lactamase; bla; confers resistance to ampicillin, carbenicillin, and related antibiotics
   4984..5572    +  rep_origin     ori: high-copy-number ColE1/pMB1/pBR322/pUC origin of replication
   5755..5847    +  CDS            lacI (fragment): lac repressor; lacI; The lac repressor binds to the lac operator to inhibit transcription in E. coli. This inhibition can be relieved by adding lactose or isopropyl-β-D-thiogalactopyranoside (IPTG).
   5860..5881    +  protein_bind   CAP binding site: CAP binding activates transcription in the presence of cAMP. E. coli catabolite activator protein
   5896..5926    +  promoter       lac promoter: promoter for the E. coli lac operon
   5934..5950    +  protein_bind   lac operator: The lac repressor binds to the lac operator to inhibit transcription in E. coli. This inhibition can be relieved by adding lactose or isopropyl-β-D-thiogalactopyranoside (IPTG). lac repressor encoded by lacI
   5995..6013    +  promoter       T3 promoter: promoter for bacteriophage T3 RNA polymerase
   6041..6267    +  promoter       RSV promoter: Rous sarcoma virus enhancer/promoter
   6268..6448    +  LTR            5' LTR (truncated): truncated 5' long terminal repeat (LTR) from HIV-1
   6495..6620    +  misc_feature   HIV-1 Ψ: packaging signal of human immunodeficiency virus type 1
   6604..6967    +  CDS            HIV-1 gag (fragment): gag protein from human immunodeficiency virus 1; gag
   7113..7346    +  misc_feature   RRE: The Rev response element (RRE) of HIV-1 allows for Rev-dependent mRNA export from the nucleus to the cytoplasm.
   7723..7749    +  CDS            Rev (fragment): human immunodeficiency virus 1 (HIV-1) Rev protein; rev; enhances nuclear export of unspliced and incompletely spliced viral mRNAs
   7753..7993    +  promoter       U6 promoter: RNA polymerase III promoter for human U6 snRNA
   8023..8098    +  misc_RNA       gRNA scaffold: guide RNA scaffold for the Streptococcus pyogenes CRISPR/Cas9 system
   8154..8271    +  misc_feature   cPPT/CTS: central polypurine tract and central termination sequence of HIV-1
>Addgene plasmid #77440 | CSNK1G1 gRNA (BRDN0001146949) | addgene full sequence | sequence record 187764 | Addgene Assembled Sequence
CCCGGGTGCAAAGATGGATAAAGTTTTAAACAGAGAGGAATCTTTGCAGCTAATGGACCTTCTAGGTCTT
GAAAGGAGTGGGAATTGGCTCCGGTGCCCGTCAGTGGGCAGAGCGCACATCGCCCACAGTCCCCGAGAAG
TTGGGGGGAGGGGTCGGCAATTGATCCGGTGCCTAGAGAAGGTGGCGCGGGGTAAACTGGGAAAGTGATG
TCGTGTACTGGCTCCGCCTTTTTCCCGAGGGTGGGGGAGAACCGTATATAAGTGCAGTAGTCGCCGTGAA
CGTTCTTTTTCGCAACGGGTTTGCCGCCAGAACACAGGTAAGTGCCGTGTGTGGTTCCCGCGGGCCTGGC
CTCTTTACGGGTTATGGCCCTTGCGTGCCTTGAATTACTTCCACCTGGCTGCAGTACGTGATTCTTGATC
CCGAGCTTCGGGTTGGAAGTGGGTGGGAGAGTTCGAGGCCTTGCGCTTAAGGAGCCCCTTCGCCTCGTGC
TTGAGTTGAGGCCTGGCCTGGGCGCTGGGGCCGCCGCGTGCGAATCTGGTGGCACCTTCGCGCCTGTCTC
GCTGCTTTCGATAAGTCTCTAGCCATTTAAAATTTTTGATGACCTGCTGCGACGCTTTTTTTCTGGCAAG
ATAGTCTTGTAAATGCGGGCCAAGATCTGCACACTGGTATTTCGGTTTTTGGGGCCGCGGGCGGCGACGG
GGCCCGTGCGTCCCAGCGCACATGTTCGGCGAGGCGGGGCCTGCGAGCGCGGCCACCGAGAATCGGACGG
GGGTAGTCTCAAGCTGGCCGGCCTGCTCTGGTGCCTGGCCTCGCGCCGCCGTGTATCGCCCCGCCCTGGG
CGGCAAGGCTGGCCCGGTCGGCACCAGTTGCGTGAGCGGAAAGATGGCCGCTTCCCGGCCCTGCTGCAGG
GAGCTCAAAATGGAGGACGCGGCGCTCGGGAGAGCGGGCGGGTGAGTCACCCACACAAAGGAAAAGGGCC
TTTCCGTCCTCAGCCGTCGCTTCATGTGACTCCACGGAGTACCGGGCGCCGTCCAGGCACCTCGATTAGT
TCTCGAGCTTTTGGAGTACGTCGTCTTTAGGTTGGGGGGAGGGGTTTTATGCGATGGAGTTTCCCCACAC
TGAGTGGGTGGAGACTGAAGTTAGGCCAGCTTGGCACTTGATGTAATTCTCCTTGGAATTTGCCCTTTTT
GAGTTTGGATCTTGGTTCATTCTCAAGCCTCAGACAGTGGTTCAAAGTTTTTTTCTTCCATTTCAGGTGT
CGTGACGTACGGCCACCATGACCGAGTACAAGCCCACGGTGCGCCTCGCCACCCGCGACGACGTCCCCAG
GGCCGTACGCACCCTCGCCGCCGCGTTCGCCGACTACCCCGCCACGCGCCACACCGTCGATCCGGACCGC
CACATCGAGCGGGTCACCGAGCTGCAAGAACTCTTCCTCACGCGCGTCGGGCTCGACATCGGCAAGGTGT
GGGTCGCGGACGACGGCGCCGCCGTGGCGGTCTGGACCACGCCGGAGAGCGTCGAAGCGGGGGCGGTGTT
CGCCGAGATCGGCCCGCGCATGGCCGAGTTGAGCGGTTCCCGGCTGGCCGCGCAGCAACAGATGGAAGGC
CTCCTGGCGCCGCACCGGCCCAAGGAGCCCGCGTGGTTCCTGGCCACCGTCGGAGTCTCGCCCGACCACC
AGGGCAAGGGTCTGGGCAGCGCCGTCGTGCTCCCCGGAGTGGAGGCGGCCGAGCGCGCCGGGGTGCCCGC
CTTCCTGGAGACCTCCGCGCCCCGCAACCTCCCCTTCTACGAGCGGCTCGGCTTCACCGTCACCGCCGAC
GTCGAGGTGCCCGAAGGACCGCGCACCTGGTGCATGACCCGCAAGCCCGGTGCCTGAACGCGTTAAGTCG
ACAATCAACCTCTGGATTACAAAATTTGTGAAAGATTGACTGGTATTCTTAACTATGTTGCTCCTTTTAC
GCTATGTGGATACGCTGCTTTAATGCCTTTGTATCATGCTATTGCTTCCCGTATGGCTTTCATTTTCTCC
TCCTTGTATAAATCCTGGTTGCTGTCTCTTTATGAGGAGTTGTGGCCCGTTGTCAGGCAACGTGGCGTGG
TGTGCACTGTGTTTGCTGACGCAACCCCCACTGGTTGGGGCATTGCCACCACCTGTCAGCTCCTTTCCGG
GACTTTCGCTTTCCCCCTCCCTATTGCCACGGCGGAACTCATCGCCGCCTGCCTTGCCCGCTGCTGGACA
GGGGCTCGGCTGTTGGGCACTGACAATTCCGTGGTGTTGTCGGGGAAATCATCGTCCTTTCCTTGGCTGC
TCGCCTGTGTTGCCACCTGGATTCTGCGCGGGACGTCCTTCTGCTACGTCCCTTCGGCCCTCAATCCAGC
GGACCTTCCTTCCCGCGGCCTGCTGCCGGCTCTGCGGCCTCTTCCGCGTCTTCGCCTTCGCCCTCAGACG
AGTCGGATCTCCCTTTGGGCCGCCTCCCCGCGTCGACTTTAAGACCAATGACTTACAAGGCAGCTGTAGA
TCTTAGCCACTTTTTAAAAGAAAAGGGGGGACTGGAAGGGCTAATTCACTCCCAACGAAGACAAGATCTG
CTTTTTGCTTGTACTGGGTCTCTCTGGTTAGACCAGATCTGAGCCTGGGAGCTCTCTGGCTAACTAGGGA
ACCCACTGCTTAAGCCTCAATAAAGCTTGCCTTGAGTGCTTCAAGTAGTGTGTGCCCGTCTGTTGTGTGA
CTCTGGTAACTAGAGATCCCTCAGACCCTTTTAGTCAGTGTGGAAAATCTCTAGCAGTACGTATAGTAGT
TCATGTCATCTTATTATTCAGTATTTATAACTTGCAAAGAAATGAATATCAGAGAGTGAGAGGAACTTGT
TTATTGCAGCTTATAATGGTTACAAATAAAGCAATAGCATCACAAATTTCACAAATAAAGCATTTTTTTC
ACTGCATTCTAGTTGTGGTTTGTCCAAACTCATCAATGTATCTTATCATGTCTGGCTCTAGCTATCCCGC
CCCTAACTCCGCCCATCCCGCCCCTAACTCCGCCCAGTTCCGCCCATTCTCCGCCCCATGGCTGACTAAT
TTTTTTTATTTATGCAGAGGCCGAGGCCGCCTCGGCCTCTGAGCTATTCCAGAAGTAGTGAGGAGGCTTT
TTTGGAGGCCTAGGGACGTACCCAATTCGCCCTATAGTGAGTCGTATTACGCGCGCTCACTGGCCGTCGT
TTTACAACGTCGTGACTGGGAAAACCCTGGCGTTACCCAACTTAATCGCCTTGCAGCACATCCCCCTTTC
GCCAGCTGGCGTAATAGCGAAGAGGCCCGCACCGATCGCCCTTCCCAACAGTTGCGCAGCCTGAATGGCG
AATGGG
[124 nt withheld, positions 3367-3490]
C
[91 nt withheld, positions 3492-3582]
A
[49 nt withheld, positions 3584-3632]
CCTTTGACGTTGGAGTCCACGTTCTTT
[37 nt withheld, positions 3660-3696]
ACCCTATCTCGGTCTATTCTTTTGATTTATAAGGGATTTTGCCGATTTCGGCCTATTGGTTAAAAAATGA
GCTGATTTAACAAAAATTTAACGCGAATTTTAACAAAATATTAACGCTTACAATTTAGGTGGCACTTTTC
GGGGAAATGTGCGCGGAACCCCTATTTGTTTATTTTTCTAAATACATTCAAATATGTATCCGCTCATGAG
ACAATAACCCTGATAAATGCTTCAATAATATTGAAAAAGGAAGAGTATGAGTATTCAACATTTCCGTGTC
GCCCTTATTCCCTTTTTTGCGGCATTTTGCCTTCCTGTTTTTGCTCACCCAGAAACGCTGGTGAAAGTAA
AAGATGCTGAAGATCAGTTGGGTGCACGAGTGGGTTACATCGAACTGGATCTCAACAGCGGTAAGATCCT
TGAGAGTTTTCGCCCCGAAGAACGTTTTCCAATGATGAGCACTTTTAAAGTTCTGCTATGTGGCGCGGTA
TTATCCCGTATTGACGCCGGGCAAGAGCAACTCGGTCGCCGCATACACTATTCTCAGAATGACTTGGTTG
AGTACTCACCAGTCACAGAAAAGCATCTTACGGATGGCATGACAGTAAGAGAATTATGCAGTGCTGCCAT
AACCATGAGTGATAACACTGCGGCCAACTTACTTCTGACAACGATCGGAGGACCGAAGGAGCTAACCGCT
TTTTTGCACAACATGGGGGATCATGTAACTCGCCTTGATCGTTGGGAACCGGAGCTGAATGAAGCCATAC
CAAACGACGAGCGTGACACCACGATGCCTGTAGCAATGGCAACAACGTTGCGCAAACTATTAACTGGCGA
ACTACTTACTCTAGCTTCCCGGCAACAATTAATAGACTGGATGGAGGCGGATAAAGTTGCAGGACCACTT
CTGCGCTCGGCCCTTCCGGCTGGCTGGTTTATTGCTGATAAATCTGGAGCCGGTGAGCGTGGGTCTCGCG
GTATCATTGCAGCACTGGGGCCAGATGGTAAGCCCTCCCGTATCGTAGTTATCTACACGACGGGGAGTCA
GGCAACTATGGATGAACGAAATAGACAGATCGCTGAGATAGGTGCCTCACTGATTAAGCATTGGTAACTG
TCAGACCAAGTTTACTCATATATACTTTAGATTGATTTAAAACTTCATTTTTAATTTAAAAGGATCTAGG
TGAAGATCCTTTTTGATAATCTCATGACCAAAATCCCTTAACGTGAGTTTTCGTTCCACTGAGCGTCAGA
CCCCGTAGAAAAGATCAAAGGATCTTCTTGAGATCCTTTTTTTCTGCGCGTAATCTGCTGCTTGCAAACA
AAAAAACCACCGCTACCAGCGGTGGTTTGTTTGCCGGATCAAGAGCTACCAACTCTTTTTCCGAAGGTAA
CTGGCTTCAGCAGAGCGCAGATACCAAATACTGTTCTTCTAGTGTAGCCGTAGTTAGGCCACCACTTCAA
GAACTCTGTAGCACCGCCTACATACCTCGCTCTGCTAATCCTGTTACCAGTGGCTGCTGCCAGTGGCGAT
AAGTCGTGTCTTACCGGGTTGGACTCAAGACGATAGTTACCGGATAAGGCGCAGCGGTCGGGCTGAACGG
GGGGTTCGTGCACACAGCCCAGCTTGGAGCGAACGACCTACACCGAACTGAGATACCTACAGCGTGAGCT
ATGAGAAAGCGCCACGCTTCCCGAAGGGAGAAAGGCGGACAGGTATCCGGTAAGCGGCAGGGTCGGAACA
GGAGAGCGCACGAGGGAGCTTCCAGGGGGAAACGCCTGGTATCTTTATAGTCCTGTCGGGTTTCGCCACC
TCTGACTTGAGCGTCGATTTTTGTGATGCTCGTCAGGGGGGCGGAGCCTATGGAAAAACGCCAGCAACGC
GGCCTTTTTACGGTTCCTGGCCTTTTGCTGGCCTTTTGCTCACATGTTCTTTCCTGCGTTATCCCCTGAT
TCTGTGGATAACCGTATTACCGCCTTTGAGTGAGCTGATACCGCTCGCCGCAGCCGAACGACCGAGCGCA
GCGAGTCAGTGAGCGAGGAAGCGGAAGAGCGCCCAATACGCAAACCGCCTCTCCCCGCGCGTTGGCCGAT
TCATTAATGCAGCTGGCACGACAGGTTTCCCGACTGGAAAGCGGGCAGTGAGCGCAACGCAATTAATGTG
AGTTAGCTCACTCATTAGGCACCCCAGGCTTTACACTTTATGCTTCCGGCTCGTATGTTGTGTGGAATTG
TGAGCGGATAACAATTTCACACAGGAAACAGCTATGACCATGATTACGCCAAGCGCGCAATTAACCCTCA
CTAAAGGGAACAAAAGCTGGAGCTGCAAGCTTAATGTAGTCTTATGCAATACTCTTGTAGTCTTGCAACA
TGGTAACGATGAGTTAGCAACATGCCTTACAAGGAGAGAAAAAGCACCGTGCATGCCGATTGGTGGAAGT
AAGGTGGTACGATCGTGCCTTATTAGGAAGGCAACAGACGGGTCTGACATGGATTGGACGAACCACTGAA
TTGCCGCATTGCAGAGATATTGTATTTAAGTGCCTAGCTCGATACATAAACGGGTCTCTCTGGTTAGACC
AGATCTGAGCCTGGGAGCTCTCTGGCTAACTAGGGAACCCACTGCTTAAGCCTCAATAAAGCTTGCCTTG
AGTGCTTCAAGTAGTGTGTGCCCGTCTGTTGTGTGACTCTGGTAACTAGAGATCCCTCAGACCCTTTTAG
TCAGTGTGGAAAATCTCTAGCAGTGGCGCCCGAACAGGGACTTGAAAGCGAAAGGGAAACCAGAGGAGCT
CTCTCGACGCAGGACTCGGCTTGCTGAAGCGCGCACGGCAAGAGGCGAGGGGCGGCGACTGGTGAGTACG
CCAAAAATTTTGACTAGCGGAGGCTAGAAGGAGAGAGATGGGTGCGAGAGCGTCAGTATTAAGCGGGGGA
GAATTAGATCGCGATGGGAAAAAATTCGGTTAAGGCCAGGGGGAAAGAAAAAATATAAATTAAAACATAT
AGTATGGGCAAGCAGGGAGCTAGAACGATTCGCAGTTAATCCTGGCCTGTTAGAAACATCAGAAGGCTGT
AGACAAATACTGGGACAGCTACAACCATCCCTTCAGACAGGATCAGAAGAACTTAGATCATTATATAATA
CAGTAGCAACCCTCTATTGTGTGCATCAAAGGATAGAGATAAAAGACACCAAGGAAGCTTTAGACAAGAT
AGAGGAAGAGCAAAACAAAAGTAAGACCACCGCACAGCAAGCGGCCGCTGATCTTCAGACCTGGAGGAGG
AGATATGAGGGACAATTGGAGAAGTGAATTATATAAATATAAAGTAGTAAAAATTGAACCATTAGGAGTA
GCACCCACCAAGGCAAAGAGAAGAGTGGTGCAGAGAGAAAAAAGAGCAGTGGGAATAGGAGCTTTGTTCC
TTGGGTTCTTGGGAGCAGCAGGAAGCACTATGGGCGCAGCGTCAATGACGCTGACGGTACAGGCCAGACA
ATTATTGTCTGGTATAGTGCAGCAGCAGAACAATTTGCTGAGGGCTATTGAGGCGCAACAGCATCTGTTG
CAACTCACAGTCTGGGGCATCAAGCAGCTCCAGGCAAGAATCCTGGCTGTGGAAAGATACCTAAAGGATC
AACAGCTCCTGGGGATTTGGGGTTGCTCTGGAAAACTCATTTGCACCACTGCTGTGCCTTGGAATGCTAG
TTGGAGTAATAAATCTCTGGAACAGATTTGGAATCACACGACCTGGATGGAGTGGGACAGAGAAATTAAC
AATTACACAAGCTTAATACACTCCTTAATTGAAGAATCGCAAAACCAGCAAGAAAAGAATGAACAAGAAT
TATTGGAATTAGATAAATGGGCAAGTTTGTGGAATTGGTTTAACATAACAAATTGGCTGTGGTATATAAA
ATTATTCATAATGATAGTAGGAGGCTTGGTAGGTTTAAGAATAGTTTTTGCTGTACTTTCTATAGTGAAT
AGAGTTAGGCAGGGATATTCACCATTATCGTTTCAGACCCACCTCCCAACCCCGAGGGGACCCAGAGAGG
GCCTATTTCCCATGATTCCTTCATATTTGCATATACGATACAAGGCTGTTAGAGAGATAATTAGAATTAA
TTTGACTGTAAACACAAAGATATTAGTACAAAATACGTGACGTAGAAAGTAATAATTTCTTGGGTAGTTT
GCAGTTTTAAAATTATGTTTTAAAATGGACTATCATATGCTTACCGTAACTTGAAAGTATTTCGATTTCT
TGGCTTTATATATCTTGTGGAAAGGACGAAACACCGAACTTCCTGATTGGTCGACAGTTTTAGAGCTAGA
AATAGCAAGTTAAAATAAGGCTAGTCCGTTATCAACTTGAAAAAGTGGCACCGAGTCGGTGCTTTTTTAA
GCTTGGCGTAACTAGATCTTGAGACAAATGGCAGTATTCATCCACAATTTTAAAAGAAAAGGGGGGATTG
GGGGGTACAGTGCAGGGGAAAGAATAGTAGACATAATAGCAACAGACATACAAACTAAAGAATTACAAAA
ACAAATTACAAAAATTCAAAATTTTCGGGTTTATTACAGGGACAGCAGAGATCCACTTTGGCGCCGGCTC
GAGGGGG
