>Addgene plasmid #77440 | CSNK1G1 gRNA (BRDN0001146949) | depositor partial sequence | sequence record 144900 | Target Sequence
AACTTCCTGATTGGTCGACA
