>Addgene plasmid #77440 | CSNK1G1 gRNA (BRDN0001146949) | addgene partial sequence | sequence record 187763 | hU6-F
GTAGAAAGTAATAATTTCTTGGGTAGTTTGCAGTTTTAAAATTATGTTTTAAAATGGACTATCATATGCT
TACCGTAACTTGAAAGTATTTCGATTTCTTGGCTTTATATATCTTGTGGAAAGGACGAAACACCGAACTT
CCTGATTGGTCGACAGTTTTAGAGCTAGAAATAGCAAGTTAAAATAAGGCTAGTCCGTTATCAACTTGAA
AAAGTGGCACCGAGTCGGTGCTTTTTTAAGCTTGGCGTAACTAGATCTTGAGACAAATGGCAGTATTCAT
CCACAATTTTAAAAGAAAAGGGGGGATTGGGGGGTACAGTGCAGGGGAAAGAATAGTAGACATAATAGCA
ACAGACATACAAACTAAAGAATTACAAAAACAAATTACAAAAATTCAAAATTTTCGGGTTTATTACAGGG
ACAGCAGAGATCCACTTTGGCGCCGGCTCGAGGGGGCCCGGGTGCAAAGATGGATAAAGTTTTAAACAGA
GAGGAATCTTTGCAGCTAATGGACCTTCTAGGTCTTGAAAGGAGTGGGAATTGGCTCCGGTGCCCGTCAG
TGGGCAGAGC
